>Addgene plasmid #74383 | pCDNA3 Flag MFF iso5 S155,172A | addgene partial sequence | sequence record 142045 | CMV-F 5'-CGCAAATGGGCGGTAGGCGTG-3'
CTCTCTGGCTACTAGAGAACCCACTGCTTACTGGCTTATCGAAATTAATACGACTCACTATAGGGAGACC
CAAGCTGGCTAGTTAAGCTGAGCATCAACAAGTTTGTACAAAAAAGCAGGCTTCACCATGGATTACAAGG
ACGACGATGACAAGGGCGGATCTATGGCAGAAATTAGTCGAATTCAGTACGAAATGGAATATACTGAAGG
CATTAGTCAGCGAATGAGGGTCCCAGAAAAGTTAAAAGTAGCACCGCCAAACGCTGACCTGGAACAAGGA
TTCCAAGAAGGAGTTCCAAATGCTAGTGTGATAATGCAAGTTCCGGAGAGGATTGTTGTAGCAGGAAATA
ATGAAGATGTTTCATTTTCAAGACCAGCAGATCTTGACCTTATTCAGTCAACTCCCTTTAAACCCCTGGC
ACTGAAAACACCACCTCGTGTACTTACGCTGAGTGAAAGACCACTAGATTTTCTGGATTTAGAAAGACCT
CCTACAACCCCTCAAAATGAAGAAATCCGAGCAGTTGGCAGACTAAAAAGAGAGCGGGCTATGAGTGAAA
ATGCTGTTCGCCAAAATGGACAGCTGGTCAGAAATGATGCTCTACCTGTGTTGCGTGGTGGGTCTGCTGC
CGCCACTTCTAATCCTCATCATGACAACGTCAGGTATGGCATTTCAAATATAGATACAACCATTGAAGGA
ACGTCAGATGACCTGACTGTTGTAGATGCAGCTTCACTAAGACGACAGATAATCAAACTAAATAGACGTC
TACAACTTCTGGAAGAGGAGAACAAAGAACGTGCTAAAAGAGAAATGGTCATGTATTCAATTACTGTAGC
TTTCTGGCTGCTTAATAGCTGGCTCTGGTTTCGCCGCTAGGACCCAGCTTTCTTGTA
