[The description below was written by a language model from this plasmid's Addgene catalogue record.]
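Description:
pCDNA3 Flag MFF iso5 S155,172A is a mammalian expression plasmid built on the pcDNA3 backbone and carrying human mitochondrial fission factor (MFF), isoform 5, with an N-terminal Flag epitope tag. The insert was introduced by Gateway recombination cloning. The plasmid is propagated in E. coli under ampicillin selection; its copy number is not recorded. No feature table accompanies the record, so the regulatory elements are not explicitly listed. However, the use of a CMV forward sequencing primer fits the standard pcDNA3 design, in which the CMV immediate-early promoter drives strong constitutive expression of the insert in transfected mammalian cells. Any mammalian selection marker present on the backbone is likewise not stated.

The defining feature of the insert is a pair of serine-to-alanine substitutions at positions 155 and 172, numbered according to MFF isoform 1 rather than isoform 5 itself. Replacing serine with alanine removes the hydroxyl group needed for phosphorylation, so this is a non-phosphorylatable double mutant. The associated publication concerns AMP-activated protein kinase mediating mitochondrial fission in response to energy stress, which suggests the mutant is meant to test whether phosphorylation at these sites is needed for that response, although the record does not spell out the role of each residue. The Flag tag allows the exogenous protein to be detected or immunoprecipitated with anti-Flag antibodies and distinguished from endogenous MFF. Typical use would be transient expression in cultured mammalian cells alongside a corresponding wild-type construct, to compare effects on mitochondrial morphology and fission signalling.
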