Addgene plasmid #74383: pCDNA3 Flag MFF iso5 S155,172A
Purpose: Flag tagged human S155,172A MFF isoform 5 mutant
Depositing lab: Reuben Shaw. Depositing organization: Salk Institute for Biological Studies. Publication: Metabolism. AMP-activated protein kinase mediates mitochondrial fission in response to energy stress. Toyama EQ, Herzig S, Courchet J, Lewis TL Jr, Loson OC, Hellberg K, Young NP, Chen H, Polleux F, Chan DC, Shaw RJ. Science. 2016 Jan 15;351(6270):275-81. doi: 10.1126/science.aab4138. PubMed 26816379.
Backbone
  Vector backbone: pcDNA3
  Vector type: Mammalian Expression
Growth in bacteria
  Bacterial resistance: Ampicillin, 100 μg/mL
  Growth temperature: 37°C
  Growth strain: DH5alpha
  Copy number: Unknown
Gene/Insert
  Gene/Insert name: Flag-MFF (alt name: Q9GZY8-5)
  Species: H. sapiens (human)
  Mutation: See 155 Ala, Ser 172 Ala (numbering based on MFF isoform 1)
  Entrez Gene: MFF (a.k.a. C2orf33, EMPF2, GL004)
  Tag / fusion protein: Flag (N terminal on insert)
  Cloning method: Gateway Cloning
  Sequencing primers: 5′ CMV-Fw
Terms and licenses: Academic/Nonprofit Terms; Industry Terms: Not Available to Industry
How to cite: pCDNA3 Flag MFF iso5 S155,172A was a gift from Reuben Shaw (Addgene plasmid # 74383 ; http://n2t.net/addgene:74383 ; RRID:Addgene_74383)
